Addgene plasmid #159082: pMSR:MSMEG_0754:Dendra
Purpose: T7 expression of C-term fluorescent fusion in E. coli
Depositing lab: Keith Derbyshire & Joseph Wade. Depositing organization: Wadsworth Center, New York State Department of Health. Publication: A Mycobacterial Systems Resource for the Research Community. Judd JA, Canestrari J, Clark R, Joseph A, Lapierre P, Lasek-Nesselquist E, Mir M, Palumbo M, Smith C, Stone M, Upadhyay A, Wirth SE, Dedrick RM, Meier CG, Russell DA, Dills A, Dove E, Kester J, Wolf ID, Zhu J, Rubin ER, Fortune S, Hatfull GF, Gray TA, Wade JT, Derbyshire KM. mBio. 2021 Mar 2;12(2). pii: mBio.02401-20. doi: 10.1128/mBio.02401-20. PubMed 33653882.
Backbone
  Vector backbone: pMSR:Dendra
  Vector type: Bacterial Expression ; Integrating Mycobacterial Expression Vector attL5
Growth in bacteria
  Bacterial resistance: Apramycin, 25 μg/mL
  Growth temperature: 37°C
  Growth strain: DH5alpha
  Copy number: High Copy
Gene/Insert
  Gene/Insert name: MSMEG_0754
  Species: M. smegmatis
  Promoter: pmycTetO
  Tag / fusion protein: Gly-Ala Linker/Dendra2/1x Flag Tag (C terminal on insert)
  Cloning method: Ligation Independent Cloning
  Sequencing primers: 5′ TGATAGAGTTTGTCCTCCCTATCAG; 3′ TCCATATGCACCTTGACACG
Terms and licenses: Academic/Nonprofit Terms; Industry Terms: Not Available to Industry
Depositor comments: NCBI reference sequence: CP000480.1. 5' cloning site: Ase1, destroyed during cloning. 3' cloning site: HindIII, not destroyed during cloning
How to cite: pMSR:MSMEG_0754:Dendra was a gift from Keith Derbyshire & Joseph Wade (Addgene plasmid # 159082 ; http://n2t.net/addgene:159082 ; RRID:Addgene_159082)
