[The description below was written by a language model from this plasmid's Addgene catalogue record and pLannotate feature annotations shown in this document.]
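Description:
pMSR:MSMEG_0754:Dendra is a 5.3 kb shuttle-type plasmid built on the pMSR:Dendra backbone. It is catalogued both as a bacterial expression vector and as an integrating mycobacterial expression vector that targets the L5 attachment site. In E. coli it replicates from a high-copy ColE1/pUC-type origin and is selected with apramycin through the aac(3)IV acetyltransferase gene. No mycobacterial replication origin is annotated. Instead the plasmid carries the mycobacteriophage L5 integrase gene along with adjacent L5-derived sequence, which allows site-specific, single-copy insertion into the mycobacterial chromosome.

The payload is the M. smegmatis open reading frame MSMEG_0754, inserted by ligation-independent cloning. It is fused at its C terminus, through a Gly-Ala linker, to the photoconvertible green-to-red fluorescent protein Dendra2 and then a single FLAG epitope. The feature table does not annotate the gene itself, but the unannotated interval between the promoter region and Dendra2 is where it would lie. The record lists the promoter as pmycTetO, a tet operator-bearing mycobacterial promoter. The two short "tight TRE" fragments called by the annotation tool most likely mark its tet operator sequences rather than a mammalian Tet-responsive promoter. A T7 promoter sits just downstream of these operators and a T7 terminator fragment follows the FLAG tag, so the same fusion can be transcribed by T7 RNA polymerase in suitable E. coli strains, which is the stated purpose.

The plasmid belongs to a systematic mycobacterial gene resource. It is suited to localising the tagged protein by fluorescence in mycobacteria, and to detecting or purifying it through the FLAG tag.
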