Features (pLannotate 1.2.2; 13 found; start..end, strand, type, name):
     15..32      +  promoter       tight TRE promoter (fragment): Tet-responsive promoter PTight, consisting of seven tet operator sequences followed by the minimal CMV promoter
     46..64      +  promoter       T7 promoter: promoter for bacteriophage T7 RNA polymerase
    515..1201    +  CDS            Dendra2: Dendra2 is a photoconvertible green fluorescent protein published in 2006, derived from Dendronephthya sp.. It has high acid sensitivity.
   1241..1261    +  CDS            FLAG (fragment): FLAG® epitope tag, followed by an enterokinase cleavage site
   1270..1312    +  terminator     T7 terminator (fragment): transcription terminator for bacteriophage T7 RNA polymerase
   1518..2318    +  CDS            ApmR: aminoglycoside 3-N-acetyltransferase type IV ; aac(3)IV; confers resistance to apramycin (Paget and Davies, 1996)
   2385..2402    -  misc_feature   MCS (fragment): pBluescript multiple cloning site
   2443..3031    +  rep_origin     ori: high-copy-number ColE1/pMB1/pBR322/pUC origin of replication
   3199..3227    +  misc_feature   MCS (fragment): pUC18/19 multiple cloning site
   3787..4899    +  CDS            33: VINT_BPML5 - Also known as int. Protein inferred from homology: Swiss-Prot protein existence level 3. Integrase is necessary for integration of the phage into the host genome by site-specific recombination. From Mycobacterium phage L5 (Mycobacteriophage L5).
   4961..5065    -  CDS            32 (fragment): VG32_BPML5 - Protein predicted: Swiss-Prot protein existence level 4. From Mycobacterium phage L5 (Mycobacteriophage L5).
   5121..5225    +  CDS            Y4104_STRCO (fragment): Protein inferred from homology: Swiss-Prot protein existence level 3. From Streptomyces coelicolor (strain ATCC BAA-471 / A3(2) / M145).
   5283..8       +  promoter       tight TRE promoter (fragment) (across the origin): Tet-responsive promoter PTight, consisting of seven tet operator sequences followed by the minimal CMV promoter
>Addgene plasmid #159082 | pMSR:MSMEG_0754:Dendra | addgene full sequence | sequence record 315661 | Addgene NGS Result
TGATAGAGTTTGTCCTCCCTATCAGTGATAGATAGGCTTAAGGAGTAATACGACTCACTATAGGGAGAAG
GAGGCCATTATGACACGGATGGGTGATCTGCTCGGACCAGACCCGGTTTACCTTCCAGGCGATCCTGCGG
CCGAAGAGGAACTGGCGGCAGGCGAGAAGGCAGCGGTGGTTGCTGCGGCTCACCCGTCGGCCTCGGTCGC
GTGGGCGACGCTCGCCGAGCAGGCGTTGGACGACGACAAGGCGGTCACCGCATACGCGTACGCGCGGACC
GGCTACCACCGTGGGCTGGATCAGTTGCGCCGCAACGGGTGGAAGGGCTTCGGCCCCGTGCCGTTCAGCC
ACGAGCCAAACCAGGGTTTCCTGCGGTGCGTGGCGGCGCTGGCGCGAGCGGCCGACGACATCGGCGAGAC
CGACGAGTACCAGCGCTGCCTGGACCTGCTCGACGACTGCGATCCGACGGCGCGTCGCGAACTCGGTCTG
GGCAAGCTTGGTGCGGCCGCGGGCAACACGCCTGGCATCAATCTGATCAAGGAGGACATGCGTGTCAAGG
TGCATATGGAGGGCAACGTGAACGGTCACGCCTTCGTGATCGAGGGGGAGGGTAAGGGTAAGCCTTACGA
AGGGACCCAGACCGCCAACCTCACCGTCAAGGAGGGCGCCCCTCTCCCATTCTCGTACGATATCCTCACT
ACCGCGGTGCATTACGGGAACCGCGTGTTCACCAAGTACCCCGAGGATATCCCTGACTACTTCAAGCAGA
GCTTCCCGGAGGGATACTCCTGGGAGCGGACGATGACCTTCGAAGACAAGGGTATCTGTACGATCCGCAG
CGACATCTCGCTGGAAGGGGACTGTTTCTTCCAGAACGTCCGTTTCAAGGGGACCAACTTTCCGCCGAAC
GGCCCGGTCATGCAGAAGAAGACCCTCAAGTGGGAGCCGAGCACGGAGAAGCTGCACGTTCGGGACGGCC
TCCTGGTCGGCAACATCAACATGGCGCTGCTGCTGGAAGGCGGCGGCCACTACCTATGCGACTTCAAGAC
CACGTACAAAGCGAAGAAGGTCGTCCAGCTGCCCGACGCGCACTTCGTGGACCACCGCATCGAAATCCTG
GGGAACGATTCGGACTACAACAAGGTCAAGTTGTACGAGCACGCTGTGGCACGCTATAGCCCGCTCCCGT
CGCAGGTCTGGTTCGAAGGCGGCGGCGGGGAGAACCTGTATTTCCAGGACTACAAGGACGACGACGACAA
GTGATTTAAATAACCCCTTGGGGCCTCTAAACGGGTCTTGAGGGGTTTTTTGTTAACTAGCGTACGATCG
AATTCCTGCAGCTCACGGTAACTGATGCCGTATTTGCAGTACCAGCGTACGGCCCACAGAATGATGTCAC
GCTGAAAATGCCGGCCTTTGAATGGGTTCATGTGCAGCTCCATCAGCAAAAGGGGATGATAAGTTTATCA
CCACCGACTATTTGCAACAGTGCCGTTGATCGTGCTATGATCGACTGATGTCATCAGCGGTGGAGTGCAA
TGTCGTGCAATACGAATGGCGAAAAGCCGAGCTCATCGGTCAGCTTCTCAACCTTGGGGTTACCCCCGGC
GGTGTGCTGCTGGTCCACAGCTCCTTCCGTAGCGTCCGGCCCCTCGAAGATGGGCCACTTGGACTGATCG
AGGCCCTGCGTGCTACGCTGGGTCCGGGAGGGACGCTCGTCATGCCCTCGTGGTCAGGTCTGGACGACGA
GCCGTTCGATCCTGCCACGTCGCCCGTTACACCGGACCTTGGAGTTGTCTCTGACACATTCTGGCGCCTG
CCAAATGTAAAGCGCAGCGCCCATCCATTTGCCTTTGCGGCAGCGGGGCCACAGGCAGAGCAGATCATCT
CTGATCCATTGCCCCTGCCACCTTACTCGCCTGCAAGCCCGGTCGCCCGTGTCCATGAACTCGATGGGCA
GGTACTTCTCCTCGGCGTGGGACACGATGCCAACACGACGCTGCATCTTGCCGAGTTGATGGCAAAGGTT
CCCTATGGGGTGCCGAGACACTGCACCATTCTTCAGGATGGCAAGTTGGTACGCGTCGATTATCTCGAGA
ATGACCACTGCTGTGAGCGCTTTGCCTTGGCGGACAGGTGGCTCAAGGAGAAGAGCCTTCAGAAGGAAGG
TCCAGTCGGTCATGCCTTTGCTCGGTTGATCCGCTCCCGCGACATTGTGGCGACAGCCCTGGGTCAACTG
GGCCGAGATCCGTTGATCTTCCTGCATCCGCCAGAGGCGGGATGCGAAGAATGCGATGCCGCTCGCCAGT
CGATTGGCTGAGCTCATGAGCGGAGAACGAGATGACGTTGGAGGGGCAAGGTCGCGCTGATTGCTGGGGC
AACACGGGGGATCCACTAGTTCCATGAGCGTCAGACCCCGTAGAAAAGATCAAAGGATCTTCTTGAGATC
CTTTTTTTCTGCGCGTAATCTGCTGCTTGCAAACAAAAAAACCACCGCTACCAGCGGTGGTTTGTTTGCC
GGATCAAGAGCTACCAACTCTTTTTCCGAAGGTAACTGGCTTCAGCAGAGCGCAGATACCAAATACTGTC
CTTCTAGTGTAGCCGTAGTTAGGCCACCACTTCAAGAACTCTGTAGCACCGCCTACATACCTCGCTCTGC
TAATCCTGTTACCAGTGGCTGCTGCCAGTGGCGATAAGTCGTGTCTTACCGGGTTGGACTCAAGACGATA
GTTACCGGATAAGGCGCAGCGGTCGGGCTGAACGGGGGGTTCGTGCACACAGCCCAGCTTGGAGCGAACG
ACCTACACCGAACTGAGATACCTACAGCGTGAGCTATGAGAAAGCGCCACGCTTCCCGAGGGGAGAAAGG
CGGACAGGTATCCGGTAAGCGGCAGGGTCGGAACAGGAGAGCGCACGAGGGAGCTTCCAGGGGGAAACGC
CTGGTATCTTTATAGTCCTGTCGGGTTTCGCCACCTCTGACTTGAGCGTCGATTTTTGTGATGCTCGTCA
GGGGGGCGGAGCCTATGGAAAAACGCCAGCAACGCGGCCTTTTTACGGTTCCTGGCCTTTTGCTGGCCTT
TTGCTCACATGTTCTTTCCTGCGTTATCCCCTGATTCTGTGGATAACCGTATTACCGCCTTTGAGTGAGC
TGATACCGCTCGCCGCAGCCGAACGACCGAGCGCAACGCGTGCGGCCGCGGTACCCGGGGATCCTCTAGA
GTCGACCACCAAGGGCACCATCTCTGCTTGGGCCACCCCGTTGGCCGCAGCCAGCTCGCTGAGAGCCGTG
AACGACAGGGCGAACGCCAGCCCGCCGACGGCGAGGGTTCCGACCGCTGCAACTCCCGGTGCAACCTTGT
CCCGGTCTATTCTCTTCACTGCACCAGCTCCAATCTGGTGTGAATGCCCCTCGTCTGTTCGCGCAGGCGG
GGGGCTCTATTCGTTTGTCAGCATCGAAAGTAGCCAGATCAGGGATGCGTTGCAACCGCGTATGCCCAGG
TCAGAAGAGTCGCACAAGAGTTGCAGACCCCTGGAAAGAAAAATGGCCAGAGGGCGAAAACACCCTCTGA
CCAGCGGAGCGGGCGACGGGAATCGAACCCGCGTAGCTAGTTTGGAAGAATGGGTGTCTGCCGACCACAT
ATGGGCCGGTCAAGATAGGTTTTTACCCCCTCTCGGCTGCATCCTCTAAGTGGAAAGAAATTGCAGGTCG
TAGAAGCGCGTTGAAGCCTGAGAGTTGCACAGGAGTTGCAACCCGGTAGCCTTGTTCACGACGAGAGGAG
ACCTAGTTGGCACGTCGCGGATGGGGATCGCTGAAGACTCAGCGCAGCGGGAGGATCCAAGCCTCATACG
TCAACCCGCAGGACGGTGTGAGGTACTACGCGCTGCAGACCTACGACAACAAGATGGACGCCGAAGCCTG
GCTCGCGGGCGAGAAGCGGCTCATCGAGATGGAGACCTGGACCCCTCCACAGGACCGGGCGAAGAAGGCA
GCCGCCAGCGCCATCACGCTGGAGGAGTACACCCGGAAGTGGCTCGTGGAGCGCGACCTCGCAGACGGCA
CCAGGGATCTGTACAGCGGGCACGCGGAGCGCCGCATCTACCCGGTGCTAGGTGAAGTGGCGGTCACAGA
GATGACGCCAGCTCTGGTGCGTGCGTGGTGGGCCGGGATGGGTAGGAAGCACCCGACTGCCCGCCGGCAT
GCCTACAACGTCCTCCGGGCGGTGATGAACACAGCGGTCGAGGACAAGCTGATCGCAGAGAACCCGTGCC
GGATCGAGCAGAAGGCAGCCGATGAGCGCGACGTAGAGGCGCTGACGCCTGAGGAGCTGGACATCGTCGC
CGCTGAGATCTTCGAGCACTACCGGATCGCGGCATACATCCTGGCGTGGACGAGCCTCCGGTTCGGAGAG
CTGATCGAGCTTCGCCGCAAGGACATCGTGGACGACGGCATGACGATGAAGCTCCGGGTGCGCCGTGGCG
CTTCCCGCGTGGGGAACAAGATCGTCGTTGGCAACGCCAAGACCGTCCGGTCGAAGCGTCCTGTGACGGT
TCCGCCTCACGTCGCGGAGATGATCCGAGCGCACATGAAGGACCGTACGAAGATGAACAAGGGCCCCGAG
GCATTCCTGGTGACCACGACGCAGGGCAACCGGCTGTCGAAGTCCGCGTTCACCAAGTCGCTGAAGCGTG
GCTACGCCAAGATCGGTCGGCCGGAACTCCGCATCCACGACCTCCGCGCTGTCGGCGCTACGTTCGCCGC
TCAGGCAGGTGCGACGACCAAGGAGCTGATGGCCCGTCTCGGTCACACGACTCCTAGGATGGCGATGAAG
TACCAGATGGCGTCTGAGGCCCGCGACGAGGCTATCGCTGAGGCGATGTCCAAGCTGGCCAAGACCTCCT
GAAACGCAAAAAGCCCCCCTCCCAAGGACACTGAGTCCTAAAGAGGGGGGTTTCTTGTCAGTACGCGAAG
AACCACGCCTGGCCGCGAGCGCCAGCACCGCCGCTCTGTGCGGAGACCTGGGCACCAGCCCCGCCGCCGC
CAGGAGCATTGCCGTTCCCGCCAGAAATCTAGACGGTGACCACAACGCGCCCGCTTTGATCGGGGACGTC
GAAATATTGGATCGTCGGCACCGTCACGGCCGTGGGAGGCGGCACGATCCGCGACGTGATGATCGGCCGC
ATCCCCACGGTGCTGCGCAGTGAGCTCTACGCCATCCCGGCGTTGATCTGTGCGTTCGCACGCACAGGCC
CGGTGTGAGAAGGGTCTCTGACGAGCGGGAGAACTCCCTATCAG
