>Addgene plasmid #159082 | pMSR:MSMEG_0754:Dendra | depositor partial sequence | sequence record 307024 | insert sequence
ATGACACGGATGGGTGATCTGCTCGGACCAGACCCGGTTTACCTTCCAGGCGATCCTGCGGCCGAAGAGG
AACTGGCGGCAGGCGAGAAGGCAGCGGTGGTTGCTGCGGCTCACCCGTCGGCCTCGGTCGCGTGGGCGAC
GCTCGCCGAGCAGGCGTTGGACGACGACAAGGCGGTCACCGCATACGCGTACGCGCGGACCGGCTACCAC
CGTGGGCTGGATCAGTTGCGCCGCAACGGGTGGAAGGGCTTCGGCCCCGTGCCGTTCAGCCACGAGCCAA
ACCAGGGTTTCCTGCGGTGCGTGGCGGCGCTGGCGCGAGCGGCCGACGACATCGGCGAGACCGACGAGTA
CCAGCGCTGCCTGGACCTGCTCGACGACTGCGATCCGACGGCGCGTCGCGAACTCGGTCTGGGC
